>Addgene plasmid #220330 | tRECs/3xUAS-FP attB | addgene full sequence | sequence record 441802 | Addgene NGS Result
GGG
[124 nt withheld, positions 4-127]
C
[91 nt withheld, positions 129-219]
A
[49 nt withheld, positions 221-269]
CCTTTGACGTTGGAGTCCACGTTCTTT
[37 nt withheld, positions 297-333]
ACCCTATCTCGGTCTATTCTTTTGATTTATAAGGGATTTTGCCGATTTCGGCCTATTGGTTAAAAAATGA
GCTGATTTAACAAAAATTTAACGCGAATTTTAACAAAATATTAACGCTTACAAKTYCCATTCGCCATTCA
GGCTGCGCAACTGTTGGGAAGGGCGATCGGTGCGGGCCTCTTCGCTATTACGCCAGCTGGCGAAAGGGGG
ATGTGCTGCAAGGCGATTAAGTTGGGTAACGCCAGGGTTTTCCCAGTCACGACGTTGTAAAACGACGGCC
AGTGAATTGTAATACGACTCACTATAGGGCGAATTGGGTACGTACCGGGCCCCTAGTATGTATGTAAGTT
AATAAAACCCATTTTTGCGGAAAGTAGATAAAAAAAACATTTTTTTTTTTTACTGCACTGGATATCATTG
AACTTATCTGATCAGTTTTAAATTTACTTCGATCCAAGGGTATTTGATGTACCAGGTTCTTTCGATTACC
TCTCACTCAAAATGACATTCCACTCAAAGTCAGCGCTGTTTGCCTCCTTCTCTGTCCACAGAAATATCGC
CGTCTCTTTCGCCGCTGCGTCCGCTATCTCTTTCGCCACCGTTTGTAGCGTTACGTAGCGTCAATGTCCG
CCTTCAGTTGCATTTTGTCAGCGGTTTCGTGACGAAGCTCCAAGCGGTTTACGCCATCAATTAAACACAA
AGTGCTGTGCCAAAACTCCTCTCGCTTCTTATTTTTGTTTGTTTTTTGAGTGATTGGGGTGGTGATTGGT
TTTGGGTGGGTAAGCAGGGGAAAGTGTGAAAAATCCCGGCAATGGGCCAAGAGGATCAGGAGCTATTAAT
TCGCGGAGGCAGCAAACACCCATCTGCCGAGCATCTGAACAATGTGAGTAGTACATGTGCATACATCTTA
AGTTCACTTGATCTATAGGAACTGCGATTGCAACATCAAATTGTCTGCGGCGTGAGAACTGCGACCCACA
AAAATCCCAAACCGCAATTGCACAAACAAATAGTGACACGAAACAGATTATTCTGGTAGCTGTTCTCGCT
ATATAAGACAATTTTTGAGATCATATCATGATCAAGACATCTAAAGGCATTCATTTTCGACTATATTCTT
TTTTACAAAAAATATAACAACCAGATATTTTAAGCTGATCCTAGATGCACAAAAAATAAATAAAAGTATA
AACCTACTTCGTAGGATACTTCGGGGTACTTTTTGTTCGGGGTTAGATGAGCATAACGCTTGTAGTTGAT
ATTTGAGATCCCCTATCATTGCAGGGTGACAGCGGAGCGGCTTCGCAGAGCTGCATTAACCAGGGCTTCG
GGCAGGCCAAAAACTACGGCACGCTCCGGCCACCCAGTCCGCCGGAGGACTCCGGTTCAGGGAGCGGCCA
ACTAGCCGAGAACCTCACCTATGCCTGGCACAATATGGACATCTTTGGGGCGGTCAATCAGCCGGGCTCC
GGATGGCGGCAGCTGGTCAACCGGACACGCGGACTATTCTGCAACGAGCGACACATACCGGCGCCCAGGA
AACATTTGCTCAAGAACGGTGAGTTTCTATTCGCAGTCGGCTGATCTGTGTGAAATCTTAATAAAGGGTC
CAATTACCAATTTGAAACTCAGTTTGCGGCGTGGCCTATCCGGGCGAACTTTTGGCCGTGATGGGCAGTT
CCGGTGCCGGAAAGACGACCCTGCTGAATGCCCTTGCCTTTCGATCGCCGCAGGGCATCCAAGTATCGCC
ATCCGGGATGCGACTGCTCAATGGCCAACCTGTGGACGCCAAGGAGATGCAGGCCAGGTGCGCCTATGTC
CAGCAGGATGACCTCTTTATCGGCTCCCTAACGGCCAGGGAACACCTGATTTTCCAAGCCATGGTGCGGA
TGCCACGACATCTGACCTATCGGCAGCGAGTGGCCCGCGTGGATCAGGTGATCCAGGAGCTTTCGCTCAG
CAAATGTCAGCACACGATCATCGGTGTGCCCGGCAGGGTGAAAGGTCTGTCCGGCGGAGAAAGGAAGCGT
CTGGCATTCGCCTCCGAGGCTCTAACCGATCCGCCGCTTCTGATCTGCGATGAGCCCACCTCCGGACTGG
ACTCCTTTACCGCCCACAGCGTCGTCCAGGTGCTGAAGAAGCTGTCGCAGAAGGGCAAGACCGTCATCCT
GACCATTCATCAGCCGTCTTCCGAGCTGTTTGAGCTCTTTGACAAGATCCTTCTGATGGCCGAGGGCAGG
GTAGCTTTCTTGGGCACTCCCAGCGAAGCCGTCGACTTCTTTTCCTAGTGAGTTCGATGTGTTTATTAAG
GGTATCTAGTATTACATAACATCTCAACTCCTATCCAGCGTGGGTGCCCAGTGTCCTACCAACTACAATC
CGGCGGACTTTTACGTACAGGTGTTGGCCGTTGTGCCCGGACGGGAGATCGAGTCCCGTGATCGGATCGC
CAAGATATGCGACAATTTTGCCATTAGCAAAGTAGCCCGGGATATGGAGCAGTTGTTGGCCACCAAAAAT
CTGGAGAAGCCACTGGAGCAGCCGGAGAATGGGTACACCTACAAGGCCACCTGGTTCATGCAGTTCCGGG
CGGTCCTGTGGCGATCCTGGCTGTCGGTGCTCAAGGAACCACTCCTCGTAAAAGTGCGACTTATTCAGAC
AACGGTGAGTGGTTCCAGTGGAAACAAATGATATAACGCTTACAATTCTTGGAAACAAATTCGCTAGATT
TTAGATAGAATTGCCTGATTCCACACCCTTCTTAGTTTTTTTCAATGAGATGTATAGTTTATAGTTTTGC
AGAAGATAAATAAATTTCATTTAACTCGCGAATATTAATGAGATGCGAGTAACATTTTAATTTGCAGATG
GTTGCCATCTTGATTGGCCTCATCTTTTTGGGCCAACAACTCACGCAAGTGGGTGTGATGAATATCAACG
GAGCCATCTTCCTCTTCCTGACCAACATGACCTTTCAAAACGTCTTTGCCACGATAAATGTAAGTCATGT
TTAGAATACATTTGCATTTCAATAATTTACTAACTTTCTAATGAATCGATTCGATTTAGGTGTTCACCTC
AGAGCTGCCAGTTTTTATGAGGGAGGCCCGAAGTCGACTTTATCGCTGTGACACATACTTTCTGGGCAAA
ACGATTGCCGAATTGCCGCTTTTTCTCACAGTGCCACTGGTCTTCACGGCGATTGCCTATCCGATGATCG
GACTGCGGGCCGGAGTGCTGCACTTCTTCAACTGCCTGGCGCTGGTCACTCTGGTGGCCAATGTGTCAAC
GTCCTTCGGATATCTAATATCCTGCGCCAGCTCCTCGACCTCGATGGCGCTGTCTGTGGGTCCGCCGGTT
ATCATACCATTCCTGCTCTTTGGCGGCTTCTTCTTGAACTCGGGCTCGGTGCCAGTATACCTCAAATGGT
TGTCGTACCTCTCATGGTTCCGTTACGCCAACGAGGGTCTGCTGATTAACCAATGGGCGGACGTGGAGCC
GGGCGAAATTAGCTGCACATCGTCGAACACCACGTGCCCCAGTTCGGGCAAGGTCATCCTGGAGACGCTT
AACTTCTCCGCCGCCGATCTGCCGCTGGACTACGTGGGTCTGGCCATTCTCATCGTGAGCTTCCGGGTGC
TCGCATATCTGGCTCTAAGACTTCGGGCCCGACGCAAGGAGTAGCCGACATATATCCGAAATAACTGCTT
GTTTTTTTTTTTTACCATTATTACCATCGTGTTTACTGTTTATTGCCCCCTCAAAAAGCTAATGTAATTA
TATTTGTGCCAATAAAAACAAGATATGACCTATAGAATACAAGTATTTCCCCTTCGAACATCCCCACAAG
TAGACTTTGGATTTGTCTTCTAACCAAAAGACTTACACACCTGCATACCTTACATCAAAAACTCGTTTAT
CGCTACATAAAACACCGGGATATATTTTTTATATACATACTTTTCAAATCGCGCGCCCTCTTCATAATTC
ACCTCCACCACACCACGTTTCGTAGTTGCTCTTTCGCTGTCTCCCACCCGCTCTCCGCAACACATTCACC
TTTTGTTCGACGACCTTGGAGCGACTGTCGTTAGTTCCGCGCGATTCGGTTCGCTCAAATGGTTCCGAGT
GGTTCATTTCGTCTCAATAGAAATTAGTAATAAATATTTGTATGTACAATTTATTTGCTCCAATATATTT
GTATATATTTCCCTCACAGCTATATTTATTCTAATTTAATATTATGACTTTTTAAGGTAATTTTTTGTGA
CCTGTTCGGAGTGATTAGCGTTACAATTTGAACTGAAAGTGACATCCAGTGTTTGTTCCTTGTGTAGATG
CATCTCAAAAAAATGGTGGGCATAATAGTGTTGTTTATATATATCAAAAATAACAACTATAATAATAAGA
ATACATTTAATTTAGAAAATGCTTGGATTTCACTGGAACTAGGCTAGCCTGCAGGTCGGAGTACTGTCCT
CCGAGCGGAGTACTGTCCTCCGAGCGGAGTACTGTCCTCCGAGCGGAGTACTGTCCTCCGAGCGGAGTAC
TGTCCTCCGAGCGGAGACTCTAGCGAGCGCCGGAGTATAAATAGAGGCGCTTCGTCTACGGAGCGACAAT
TCAATTCAAACAAGCAAAGTGAACACGTCGCTAAGCGAAAGCTAAGCAAATAAACAAGCGCAGCTGAACA
AGCTAAACAATCTGCAGTAAAGTGCAAGTTAAAGTGAATCAATTAAAAGTAACCAGCAACCAAGTAAATC
AACTGCAACTACTGAAATCTGCCAAGAAGTAATTATTGAATACAAGAAGAGAACTCTGAATAGGGAATTG
GGAATTGGCCGGCCAAACGATATCAGACATTTGTCTGATAATGCTTCATTATCAGACAAATGTCTGATAT
CGTTTTAACGTAAGCTAGCTAGACCGGTGTCGACTAAAGCCAAATAGAAAATTATTCAGTTCCTGGCTTA
AGTTTTTAAAAGTGATATTATTTATTTGGTTGTAACCAACCAAAAGAATGTAAATAACTAATACATAATT
ATGTTAGTTTTAAGTTAGCAACAAATTGATTTTAGCTATATTAGCTACTTGGTTAATAAATAGAATATAT
TTATTTAAAGATAATTGCGTTTTTATTGTCAGGGAGTGAGTTTGCTTAAAAACTCGTTTAGGTTTGTCCT
CCCGAAATTATTTATTTAAATGCGATGGAGAGTTGGCGCCGAATCGAAAACTTTACGCGCTTAAAAGCAC
GAGTTGGCATCCCTAACGCGTAGGATCTTTGTGAAGGAACCTTACTTCTGTGGTGTGACATAATTGGACA
AACTACCTACAGAGATTTAAAGCTCTAAGGTAAATATAAAATTTTTAAGTGTATAATGTGTTAAACTACT
GATTCTAATTGTTTGTGTATTTTAGATTCCAACCTATGGAACTGATGAATGGGAGCAGTGGTGGAATGCC
TTTAATGAGGAAAACCTGTTTTGCTCAGAAGAAATGCCATCTAGTGATGATGAGGCTACTGCTGACTCTC
AACATTCTACTCCTCCAAAAAAGAAGAGAAAGGTAGAAGACCCCAAGGACTTTCCTTCAGAATTGCTAAG
TTTTTTGAGTCATGCTGTGTTTAGTAATAGAACTCTTGCTTGCTTTGCTATTTACACCACAAAGGAAAAA
GCTGCACTGCTATACAAGAAAATTATGGAAAAATATTTGATGTATAGTGCCTTGACTAGAGATCATAATC
AGCCATACCACATTTGTAGAGGTTTTACTTGCTTTAAAAAACCTCCCACACCTCCCCCTGAACCTGAAAC
ATAAAATGAATGCAATTGTTGTTGTTAACTTGTTTATTGCAGCTTATAATGGTTACAAATAAAGCAATAG
CATCACAAATTTCACAAATAAAGCATTTTTTTCACTGCATTCTAGTTGTGGTTTGTCCAAACTCATCAAT
GTATCTTATCATGTCTGGATCACTAGTGATCTGGCCGGAAACGATATCAGACATTTGTCTGATAATGCTT
CATTATCAGACAAATGTCTGATATCGTTTCAAAATGAGTAAAGGAGAAGAACTTTTCACTGGAGTTGTCC
CAATTCTTGTTGAATTAGATGGTGATGTTAATGGGCACAAATTTTCTGTCAGTGGAGAGGGTGAAGGTGA
TGCAACATACGGAAAACTTACCCTTAAATTTATTTGCACTACTGGAAAACTACCTGTTCCATGGCCAACA
CTTGTCACTACTTTAACTTATGGTGTTCAATGCTTTTCAAGATACCCAGATCATATGAAACAGCATGACT
TTTTCAAGAGTGCCATGCCCGAAGGTTATGTCCAGGAAAGAACTATATTTTTCAAAGATGACGGGAACTA
CAAGACACGTGCTGAAGTCAAGTTTGAAGGTGATACCCTTGTTAATAGAATCGAGTTAAAAGGTATTGAT
TTTAAAGAAGATGGAAACATTCTTGGACACAAATTGGAATACAACTATAACTCACACAATGTATACATCA
TGGCAGACAAACAAAAGAATGGAATCAAAGTTAACTTCAAAATTAGACACAACATTGAAGATGGAAGCGT
TCAACTAGCAGACCATTATCAACAAAATACTCCAATTGGCGATGGCCCTGTCCTTTTACCAGACAACCAT
TACCTGTCCACACAATCTGCCCTTTCGAAAGATCCCAACGAAAAGAGAGACCACATGGTCCTTCTTGAGT
TTGTAACAGCTGCTGGGATTACACATGGCATGGATGAACTATACAAACAGCCCGAGCTGGCCCCCGAGGA
TCCCGAGGATTGATTAATTAACTGAAGACGTCCTAGAGGATCTTTGTGAAGGAACCTTACTTCTGTGGTG
TGACATAATTGGACAAACTACCTACAGAGATTTAAAGCTCTAAGGTAAATATAAAATTTTTAAGTGTATA
ATGTGTTAAACTACTGATTCTAATTGTTTGTGTATTTTAGATTCCAACCTATGGAACTGATGAATGGGAG
CAGTGGTGGAATGCCTTTAATGAGGAAAACCTGTTTTGCTCAGAAGAAATGCCATCTAGTGATGATGAGG
CTACTGCTGACTCTCAACATTCTACTCCTCCAAAAAAGAAGAGAAAGGTAGAAGACCCCAAGGACTTTCC
TTCAGAATTGCTAAGTTTTTTGAGTCATGCTGTGTTTAGTAATAGAACTCTTGCTTGCTTTGCTATTTAC
ACCACAAAGGAAAAAGCTGCACTGCTATACAAGAAAATTATGGAAAAATATTTGATGTATAGTGCCTTGA
CTAGAGATCATAATCAGCCATACCACATTTGTAGAGGTTTTACTTGCTTTAAAAAACCTCCCACACCTCC
CCCTGAACCTGAAACATAAAATGAATGCAATTGTTGTTGTTAACTTGTTTATTGCAGCTTATAATGGTTA
CAAATAAAGCAATAGCATCACAAATTTCACAAATAAAGCATTTTTTTCACTGCATTCTAGTTGTGGTTTG
TCCAAACTCATCAATGTATCTTATCATGTCTGGATCCAAGCTTCTGCAGGTCGGAGTACTGTCCTCCGAG
CGGAGTACTGTCCTCCGAGCGGAGTACTGTCCTCCGAGCGGAGTACTGTCCTCCGAGCGGAGTACTGTCC
TCCGAGCGGAGACTCTAGCGAGCGCCGGAGTATAAATAGAGGCGCTTCGTCTACGGAGCGACAATTCAAT
TCAAACAAGCAAAGTGAACACGTCGCTAAGCGAAAGCTAAGCAAATAAACAAGCGCAGCTGAACAAGCTA
AACAATCTGCAGTAAAGTGCAAGTTAAAGTGAATCAATTAAAAGTAACCAGCAACCAAGTAAATCAACTG
CAACTACTGAAATCTGCCAAGAAGTAATTATTGAATACAAGAAGAGAACTCTGAATAGGGAATTGGGAAT
TGGCGCGCCATATGCGTACGGGTTGCTTAAGAATAAGTAATTCTTAAGCAACCTAACGTAAGCTAGCTAG
ACCGGTGTCGACTAAAGCCAAATAGAAAATTATTCAGTTCCTGGCTTAAGTTTTTAAAAGTGATATTATT
TATTTGGTTGTAACCAACCAAAAGAATGTAAATAACTAATACATAATTATGTTAGTTTTAAGTTAGCAAC
AAATTGATTTTAGCTATATTAGCTACTTGGTTAATAAATAGAATATATTTATTTAAAGATAATTGCGTTT
TTATTGTCAGGGAGTGAGTTTGCTTAAAAACTCGTTTAGGTTTGTCCTCCCGAAATTATTTATTTAAATG
CGATGGAGAGTTGGCGCCGAATCGAAAACTTTACGCGCTTAAAAGCACGAGTTGGCATCCCTAACGCGTA
GGATCTTTGTGAAGGAACCTTACTTCTGTGGTGTGACATAATTGGACAAACTACCTACAGAGATTTAAAG
CTCTAAGGTAAATATAAAATTTTTAAGTGTATAATGTGTTAAACTACTGATTCTAATTGTTTGTGTATTT
TAGATTCCAACCTATGGAACTGATGAATGGGAGCAGTGGTGGAATGCCTTTAATGAGGAAAACCTGTTTT
GCTCAGAAGAAATGCCATCTAGTGATGATGAGGCTACTGCTGACTCTCAACATTCTACTCCTCCAAAAAA
GAAGAGAAAGGTAGAAGACCCCAAGGACTTTCCTTCAGAATTGCTAAGTTTTTTGAGTCATGCTGTGTTT
AGTAATAGAACTCTTGCTTGCTTTGCTATTTACACCACAAAGGAAAAAGCTGCACTGCTATACAAGAAAA
TTATGGAAAAATATTTGATGTATAGTGCCTTGACTAGAGATCATAATCAGCCATACCACATTTGTAGAGG
TTTTACTTGCTTTAAAAAACCTCCCACACCTCCCCCTGAACCTGAAACATAAAATGAATGCAATTGTTGT
TGTTAACTTGTTTATTGCAGCTTATAATGGTTACAAATAAAGCAATAGCATCACAAATTTCACAAATAAA
GCATTTTTTTCACTGCATTCTAGTTGTGGTTTGTCCAAACTCATCAATGTATCTTATCATGTCTGGATCA
CTAGTGATCTGGCCGGGGTTGCTTAAGAATAAGTAATTCTTAAGCAACCATGAGCGAGCTGATTAAGGAG
AACATGCACATGAAGCTGTACATGGAGGGCACCGTGGACAACCATCACTTCAAGTGCACATCCGAGGGCG
AAGGCAAGCCCTACGAGGGCACCCAGACCATGAGAATCAAGGTGGTCGAGGGCGGCCCTCTCCCCTTCGC
CTTCGACATCCTGGCTACTAGCTTCCTCTACGGCAGCAAGACCTTCATCAACCACACCCAGGGCATCCCC
GACTTCTTCAAGCAGTCCTTCCCTGAGGGCTTCACATGGGAGAGAGTCACCACATACGAAGACGGGGGCG
TGCTGACCGCTACCCAGGACACCAGCCTCCAGGACGGCTGCCTCATCTACAACGTCAAGATCAGAGGGGT
GAACTTCACATCCAACGGCCCTGTGATGCAGAAGAAAACACTCGGCTGGGAGGCCTTCACCGAGACGCTG
TACCCCGCTGACGGCGGCCTGGAAGGCAGAAACGACATGGCCCTGAAGCTCGTGGGCGGGAGCCATCTGA
TCGCAAACATCAAGACCACATATAGATCCAAGAAACCCGCTAAGAACCTCAAGATGCCTGGCGTCTACTA
TGTGGACTACAGACTGGAAAGAATCAAGGAGGCCAACAACGAGACCTACGTCGAGCAGCACGAGGTGGCA
GTGGCCAGATACTGCGACCTCCCTAGCAAACTGGGGCACAAGCTTAATTACCCATACGATGTTCCTGACT
ATGCGGGCTATCCCTATGACGTCCCGGACTATGCAGGATATCCATATGACGTTCCAGATTACGCTGGCGG
ATAAGTTTAAACCTAGAGGATCTTTGTGAAGGAACCTTACTTCTGTGGTGTGACATAATTGGACAAACTA
CCTACAGAGATTTAAAGCTCTAAGGTAAATATAAAATTTTTAAGTGTATAATGTGTTAAACTACTGATTC
TAATTGTTTGTGTATTTTAGATTCCAACCTATGGAACTGATGAATGGGAGCAGTGGTGGAATGCCTTTAA
TGAGGAAAACCTGTTTTGCTCAGAAGAAATGCCATCTAGTGATGATGAGGCTACTGCTGACTCTCAACAT
TCTACTCCTCCAAAAAAGAAGAGAAAGGTAGAAGACCCCAAGGACTTTCCTTCAGAATTGCTAAGTTTTT
TGAGTCATGCTGTGTTTAGTAATAGAACTCTTGCTTGCTTTGCTATTTACACCACAAAGGAAAAAGCTGC
ACTGCTATACAAGAAAATTATGGAAAAATATTTGATGTATAGTGCCTTGACTAGAGATCATAATCAGCCA
TACCACATTTGTAGAGGTTTTACTTGCTTTAAAAAACCTCCCACACCTCCCCCTGAACCTGAAACATAAA
ATGAATGCAATTGTTGTTGTTAACTTGTTTATTGCAGCTTATAATGGTTACAAATAAAGCAATAGCATCA
CAAATTTCACAAATAAAGCATTTTTTTCACTGCATTCTAGTTGTGGTTTGTCCAAACTCATCAATGTATC
TTATCATGTCTGGATCCGCATGCCTGCAGGTCGGAGTACTGTCCTCCGAGCGGAGTACTGTCCTCCGAGC
GGAGTACTGTCCTCCGAGCGGAGTACTGTCCTCCGAGCGGAGTACTGTCCTCCGAGCGGAGACTCTAGCG
AGCGCCGGAGTATAAATAGAGGCGCTTCGTCTACGGAGCGACAATTCAATTCAAACAAGCAAAGTGAACA
CGTCGCTAAGCGAAAGCTAAGCAAATAAACAAGCGCAGCTGAACAAGCTAAACAATCTGCAGTAAAGTGC
AAGTTAAAGTGAATCAATTAAAAGTAACCAGCAACCAAGTAAATCAACTGCAACTACTGAAATCTGCCAA
GAAGTAATTATTGAATACAAGAAGAGAACTCTGAATAGGGAATTGGGAATTCGAAGTTTCTATACTTTCT
AGAGAATAGAAACTTCGCCCTTCGGCCGCCAAAATGGATCTTTGTGAAGGAACCTTACTTCTGTGGTGTG
ACATAATTGGACAAACTACCTACAGAGATTTAAAGCTCTAAGGTAAATATAAAATTTTTAAGTGTATAAT
GTGTTAAACTACTGATTCTAATTGTTTGTGTATTTTAGATTCCAACCTATGGAACTGATGAATGGGAGCA
GTGGTGGAATGCCTTTAATGAGGAAAACCTGTTTTGCTCAGAAGAAATGCCATCTAGTGATGATGAGGCT
ACTGCTGACTCTCAACATTCTACTCCTCCAAAAAAGAAGAGAAAGGTAGAAGACCCCAAGGACTTTCCTT
CAGAATTGCTAAGTTTTTTGAGTCATGCTGTGTTTAGTAATAGAACTCTTGCTTGCTTTGCTATTTACAC
CACAAAGGAAAAAGCTGCACTGCTATACAAGAAAATTATGGAAAAATATTTGATGTATAGTGCCTTGACT
AGAGATCATAATCAGCCATACCACATTTGTAGAGGTTTTACTTGCTTTAAAAAACCTCCCACACCTCCCT
CTGAACCTGAAACATAAAATGAATGCAATTGTTGTTGTTAACTTGTTTATTGCAGCTTATAATGGTTACA
AATAAAGCAATAGCATCACAAATTTCACAAATAAAGCATTTTTTTCACTGCATTCTAGTTGTGGTTTGTC
CAAACTCATCAATGTATCTTATCATGTCTGGATCTGCGTCGCGCCACTTCAACGCTCGATGGGAGCGTCA
TTGGTGGGCGGGGTAACCGTCGAAATCAGTGTTTACGCTTCCAATCGCAACAAAAAATTCACTGCAACAC
TGAAAAGCATACGAAAACGATGAAGATTGTACGAGGAACCATAAAGTATTTTATCCACAAAGACACGTAT
AGCAGAAAAGCCAAGTTAACTCGGCGATAAGTTGTGTACACAAGAATAAAATCGGCCAGATTCAGTGTTG
TCAGAAATAAGAAAACCCCACTATGTTTTTCTTTGCCTTTTCTTTCTCCCAGCGATCATTCATTTCGTGG
TGAAAGAACGGGGTCATTGCACGGAGTTTCGACTGCGGGAAAGCAGAGCTGCCGTTCACTTCGTCTATAA
TTAGCGCTTTCTATTTTCCCCGATTCGGGCCGCTGCTGCGCTTTTCCGCCTGCTGTTTGTGGCAAGTGTA
GCAGCAGGCTGTGCACGCAGTGTGGCATGCACTTGGCTTTCCACCGTTGGTATCGATTCTCTGGGACGAT
GAGTCATTCCTTTCGGGGCCACAGCATAATCGTTGCCAGCTCACCGAAATGGTGACTTCATTTCTTAACT
GCCGTCAAGCATGCGATTGTACATACATACATATTTATATATGTACATATTTATGTGACTATGGTAGGTC
GATATAATAGCAATCAACGCAAGCAAATGTGTCAGTCCTGCTTACAGGAACGATTCTATTTAGTAATTTT
CGTTGTATAAAGTAATTATGTATGTATGTAAGCCCCATAAATCTGAAACAATTAGGCAAAACCATGCGAG
GATGAACTGCAAGACGGAAGTTTCTATACTTTCTAGAGAATAGAAACTTCGCGGCCGCCCAAATGGTGAG
CAAGGGCGAGGAGGATAACATGGCCATCATCAAGGAGTTCATGCGCTTCAAGGTGCACATGGAGGGCTCC
GTGAACGGCCACGAGTTCGAGATCGAGGGCGAGGGCGAGGGCCGCCCCTACGAGGGCACCCAGACCGCCA
AGCTGAAGGTGACCAAGGGTGGCCCCCTGCCCTTCGCCTGGGACATCCTGTCCCCTCAGTTCATGTACGG
CTCCAAGGCCTACGTGAAGCACCCCGCCGACATCCCCGACTACTTGAAGCTGTCCTTCCCCGAGGGCTTC
AAGTGGGAGCGCGTGATGAACTTCGAGGACGGCGGCGTGGTGACCGTGACCCAGGACTCCTCCCTGCAGG
ACGGCGAGTTCATCTACAAGGTGAAGCTGCGCGGCACCAACTTCCCCTCCGACGGCCCCGTAATGCAGAA
GAAGACCATGGGCTGGGAGGCCTCCTCCGAGCGGATGTACCCCGAGGACGGCGCCCTGAAGGGCGAGATC
AAGCAGAGGCTGAAGCTGAAGGACGGCGGCCACTACGACGCTGAGGTCAAGACCACCTACAAGGCCAAGA
AGCCCGTGCAGCTGCCCGGCGCCTACAACGTCAACATCAAGTTGGACATCACCTCCCACAACGAGGACTA
CACCATCGTGGAACAGTACGAACGCGCCGAGGGCCGCCACTCCACCGGCGGCATGGACGAGCTGTACAAG
TAAGGTACCTCTAGAGGATCTTTGTGAAGGAACCTTACTTCTGTGGTGTGACATAATTGGACAAACTACC
TACAGAGATTTAAAGCTCTAAGGTAAATATAAAATTTTTAAGTGTATAATGTGTTAAACTACTGATTCTA
ATTGTTTGTGTATTTTAGATTCCAACCTATGGAACTGATGAATGGGAGCAGTGGTGGAATGCCTTTAATG
AGGAAAACCTGTTTTGCTCAGAAGAAATGCCATCTAGTGATGATGAGGCTACTGCTGACTCTCAACATTC
TACTCCTCCAAAAAAGAAGAGAAAGGTAGAAGACCCCAAGGACTTTCCTTCAGAATTGCTAAGTTTTTTG
AGTCATGCTGTGTTTAGTAATAGAACTCTTGCTTGCTTTGCTATTTACACCACAAAGGAAAAAGCTGCAC
TGCTATACAAGAAAATTATGGAAAAATATTTGATGTATAGTGCCTTGACTAGAGATCATAATCAGCCATA
CCACATTTGTAGAGGTTTTACTTGCTTTAAAAAACCTCCCACACCTCCCCCTGAACCTGAAACATAAAAT
GAATGCAATTGTTGTTGTTAACTTGTTTATTGCAGCTTATAATGGTTACAAATAAAGCAATAGCATCACA
AATTTCACAAATAAAGCATTTTTTTCACTGCATTCTAGTTGTGGTTTGTCCAAACTCATCAATGTATCTT
ATCATGTCTGGATCCACTAGTGTCGACGATGTAGGTCACGGTCTCGAAGCCGCGGTGCGGGTGCCAGGGC
GTGCCCTTGGGCTCCCCGGGCGCGTACTCCACCTCACCCATCTGGTCCATCATGATGAACGGGTCGAGGT
GGCGGTAGTTGATCCCGGCGAACGCGCGGCGCACCGGGAAGCCCTCGCCCTCGAAACCGCTGGGCGCGGT
GGTCACGGTGAGCACGGGACGTGCGACGGCGTCGGCGGGTGCGGATACGCGGGGCAGCGTCAGCGGGTTC
TCGACGGTCACGGCGGGCATGTCGACACTAGTTCTAGCCAGCTTTTGTTCCCTTTAGTGAGGGTTAATTT
CGAGCTTGGCGTAATCATGGTCATAGCTGTTTCCTGTGTGAAATTGTTATCCGCTCACAATTCCACACAA
CATACGAGCCGGAAGCATAAAGTGTAAAGCCTGGGGTGCCTAATGAGTGAGCTAACTCACATTAATTGCG
TTGCGCTCACTGCCCGCTTTCCAGTCGGGAAACCTGTCGTGCCAGCTGCATTAATGAATCGGCCAACGCG
CGGGGAGAGGCGGTTTGCGTATTGGGCGCTCTTCCGCTTCCTCGCTCACTGACTCGCTGCGCTCGGTCGT
TCGGCTGCGGCGAGCGGTATCAGCTCACTCAAAGGCGGTAATACGGTTATCCACAGAATCAGGGGATAAC
GCAGGAAAGAACATGTGAGCAAAAGGCCAGCAAAAGGCCAGGAACCGTAAAAAGGCCGCGTTGCTGGCGT
TTTTCCATAGGCTCCGCCCCCCTGACGAGCATCACAAAAATCGACGCTCAAGTCAGAGGTGGCGAAACCC
GACAGGACTATAAAGATACCAGGCGTTTCCCCCTGGAAGCTCCCTCGTGCGCTCTCCTGTTCCGACCCTG
CCGCTTACCGGATACCTGTCCGCCTTTCTCCCTTCGGGAAGCGTGGCGCTTTCTCATAGCTCACGCTGTA
GGTATCTCAGTTCGGTGTAGGTCGTTCGCTCCAAGCTGGGCTGTGTGCACGAACCCCCCGTTCAGCCCGA
CCGCTGCGCCTTATCCGGTAACTATCGTCTTGAGTCCAACCCGGTAAGACACGACTTATCGCCACTGGCA
GCAGCCACTGGTAACAGGATTAGCAGAGCGAGGTATGTAGGCGGTGCTACAGAGTTCTTGAAGTGGTGGC
CTAACTACGGCTACACTAGAAGAACAGTATTTGGTATCTGCGCTCTGCTGAAGCCAGTTACCTTCGGAAA
AAGAGTTGGTAGCTCTTGATCCGGCAAACAAACCACCGCTGGTAGCGGTGGTTTTTTTGTTTGCAAGCAG
CAGATTACGCGCAGAAAAAAAGGATCTCAAGAAGATCCTTTGATCTTTTCTACGGGGTCTGACGCTCAGT
GGAACGAAAACTCACGTTAAGGGATTTTGGTCATGAGATTATCAAAAAGGATCTTCACCTAGATCCTTTT
AAATTAAAAATGAAGTTTTAAATCAATCTAAAGTATATATGAGTAAACTTGGTCTGACAGTTACCAATGC
TTAATCAGTGAGGCACCTATCTCAGCGATCTGTCTATTTCGTTCATCCATAGTTGCCTGACTCCCCGTCG
TGTAGATAACTACGATACGGGAGGGCTTACCATCTGGCCCCAGTGCTGCAATGATACCGCGAGACCCACG
CTCACCGGCTCCAGATTTATCAGCAATAAACCAGCCAGCCGGAAGGGCCGAGCGCAGAAGTGGTCCTGCA
ACTTTATCCGCCTCCATCCAGTCTATTAATTGTTGCCGGGAAGCTAGAGTAAGTAGTTCGCCAGTTAATA
GTTTGCGCAACGTTGTTGCCATTGCTACAGGCATCGTGGTGTCACGCTCGTCGTTTGGTATGGCTTCATT
CAGCTCCGGTTCCCAACGATCAAGGCGAGTTACATGATCCCCCATGTTGTGCAAAAAAGCGGTTAGCTCC
TTCGGTCCTCCGATCGTTGTCAGAAGTAAGTTGGCCGCAGTGTTATCACTCATGGTTATGGCAGCACTGC
ATAATTCTCTTACTGTCATGCCATCCGTAAGATGCTTTTCTGTGACTGGTGAGTACTCAACCAAGTCATT
CTGAGAATAGTGTATGCGGCGACCGAGTTGCTCTTGCCCGGCGTCAATACGGGATAATACCGCGCCACAT
AGCAGAACTTTAAAAGTGCTCATCATTGGAAAACGTTCTTCGGGGCGAAAACTCTCAAGGATCTTACCGC
TGTTGAGATCCAGTTCGATGTAACCCACTCGTGCACCCAACTGATCTTCAGCATCTTTTACTTTCACCAG
CGTTTCTGGGTGAGCAAAAACAGGAAGGCAAAATGCCGCAAAAAAGGGAATAAGGGCGACACGGAAATGT
TGAATACTCATACTCTTCCTTTTTCAATATTATTGAAGCATTTATCAGGGTTATTGTCTCATGAGCGGAT
ACATATTTGAATGTATTTAGAAAAATAAACAAATAGGGGTTCCGCGCACATTTCCCCGAAAAGTGCCAC
Features (pLannotate 1.2.2; 59 found; start..end, strand, type, name):
      4..432     +  rep_origin     f1 ori (sequence partly withheld): f1 bacteriophage origin of replication; arrow indicates direction of (+) strand synthesis
    463..620     -  CDS            lacZα (fragment): LacZα fragment of β-galactosidase; lacZ fragment
    623..641     +  promoter       T7 promoter: promoter for bacteriophage T7 RNA polymerase
    666..4785    +  gene           mini-white: white; This modified version of the white gene lacks part of the first intron.
   4800..4894    +  protein_bind   5X UAS: five tandem copies of the "ScaI site" 17-mer CGGAGTACTGTCCTCCG, an upstream activating sequence (UAS) that efficiently binds yeast Gal4 (Webster et al., 1988; Pfeiffer et al., 2010) GAL4
   4913..5151    +  promoter       hsp70 promoter: Drosophila melanogaster hsp70Bb promoter
   5607..5681    +  CDS            small t antigen (fragment): SV40 (simian virus 40) small t antigen
   5683..5748    +  intron         small t intron: SV40 (simian virus 40) small t antigen intron
   5878..5898    +  CDS            SV40 NLS: nuclear localization signal of SV40 (simian virus 40) large T antigen
   5905..6039    +  CDS            LT_POVHA (fragment): Protein inferred from homology: Swiss-Prot protein existence level 3. Isoform large T antigen is a key early protein essential for both driving viral replication and inducing cellular transformation. Plays a role in viral genome replication by driving entry of quiescent cells into the cell cycle and by autoregulating the synthesis of viral early mRNA. Displays highly oncogenic activities by corrupting the host cellular checkpoint mechanisms that guard cell division and the transcription, replication, and repair of DNA. Participates in the modulation of cellular gene expression preceeding viral
   6064..6147    +  CDS            large T antigen (fragment): large T antigen from SV40 (simian virus 40)
   6170..6304    +  polyA_signal   SV40 poly(A) signal: SV40 polyadenylation signal
   6387..7100    +  CDS            GFP: green fluorescent protein
   7162..7236    +  CDS            small t antigen (fragment): SV40 (simian virus 40) small t antigen
   7238..7303    +  intron         small t intron: SV40 (simian virus 40) small t antigen intron
   7433..7453    +  CDS            SV40 NLS: nuclear localization signal of SV40 (simian virus 40) large T antigen
   7460..7594    +  CDS            LT_POVHA (fragment): Protein inferred from homology: Swiss-Prot protein existence level 3. Isoform large T antigen is a key early protein essential for both driving viral replication and inducing cellular transformation. Plays a role in viral genome replication by driving entry of quiescent cells into the cell cycle and by autoregulating the synthesis of viral early mRNA. Displays highly oncogenic activities by corrupting the host cellular checkpoint mechanisms that guard cell division and the transcription, replication, and repair of DNA. Participates in the modulation of cellular gene expression preceeding viral
   7619..7702    +  CDS            large T antigen (fragment): large T antigen from SV40 (simian virus 40)
   7725..7859    +  polyA_signal   SV40 poly(A) signal: SV40 polyadenylation signal
   7875..7969    +  protein_bind   5X UAS: five tandem copies of the "ScaI site" 17-mer CGGAGTACTGTCCTCCG, an upstream activating sequence (UAS) that efficiently binds yeast Gal4 (Webster et al., 1988; Pfeiffer et al., 2010) GAL4
   7988..8226    +  promoter       hsp70 promoter: Drosophila melanogaster hsp70Bb promoter
   8665..8739    +  CDS            small t antigen (fragment): SV40 (simian virus 40) small t antigen
   8741..8806    +  intron         small t intron: SV40 (simian virus 40) small t antigen intron
   8936..8956    +  CDS            SV40 NLS: nuclear localization signal of SV40 (simian virus 40) large T antigen
   8963..9097    +  CDS            LT_POVHA (fragment): Protein inferred from homology: Swiss-Prot protein existence level 3. Isoform large T antigen is a key early protein essential for both driving viral replication and inducing cellular transformation. Plays a role in viral genome replication by driving entry of quiescent cells into the cell cycle and by autoregulating the synthesis of viral early mRNA. Displays highly oncogenic activities by corrupting the host cellular checkpoint mechanisms that guard cell division and the transcription, replication, and repair of DNA. Participates in the modulation of cellular gene expression preceeding viral
   9122..9205    +  CDS            large T antigen (fragment): large T antigen from SV40 (simian virus 40)
   9228..9362    +  polyA_signal   SV40 poly(A) signal: SV40 polyadenylation signal
   9413..10111   +  CDS            TagBFP: TagBFP is a basic (constitutively fluorescent) blue fluorescent protein published in 2008, derived from Entacmaea quadricolor. It is reported to be a very rapidly-maturing monomer with very low acid sensitivity.
  10112..10198   +  CDS            3xHA: three tandem HA epitope tags
  10222..10296   +  CDS            small t antigen (fragment): SV40 (simian virus 40) small t antigen
  10298..10363   +  intron         small t intron: SV40 (simian virus 40) small t antigen intron
  10493..10513   +  CDS            SV40 NLS: nuclear localization signal of SV40 (simian virus 40) large T antigen
  10520..10654   +  CDS            LT_POVHA (fragment): Protein inferred from homology: Swiss-Prot protein existence level 3. Isoform large T antigen is a key early protein essential for both driving viral replication and inducing cellular transformation. Plays a role in viral genome replication by driving entry of quiescent cells into the cell cycle and by autoregulating the synthesis of viral early mRNA. Displays highly oncogenic activities by corrupting the host cellular checkpoint mechanisms that guard cell division and the transcription, replication, and repair of DNA. Participates in the modulation of cellular gene expression preceeding viral
  10679..10762   +  CDS            large T antigen (fragment): large T antigen from SV40 (simian virus 40)
  10785..10919   +  polyA_signal   SV40 poly(A) signal: SV40 polyadenylation signal
  10935..11029   +  protein_bind   5X UAS: five tandem copies of the "ScaI site" 17-mer CGGAGTACTGTCCTCCG, an upstream activating sequence (UAS) that efficiently binds yeast Gal4 (Webster et al., 1988; Pfeiffer et al., 2010) GAL4
  11048..11286   +  promoter       hsp70 promoter: Drosophila melanogaster hsp70Bb promoter
  11360..11434   +  CDS            small t antigen (fragment): SV40 (simian virus 40) small t antigen
  11436..11501   +  intron         small t intron: SV40 (simian virus 40) small t antigen intron
  11631..11651   +  CDS            SV40 NLS: nuclear localization signal of SV40 (simian virus 40) large T antigen
  11658..11792   +  CDS            LT_POVHA (fragment): Protein inferred from homology: Swiss-Prot protein existence level 3. Isoform large T antigen is a key early protein essential for both driving viral replication and inducing cellular transformation. Plays a role in viral genome replication by driving entry of quiescent cells into the cell cycle and by autoregulating the synthesis of viral early mRNA. Displays highly oncogenic activities by corrupting the host cellular checkpoint mechanisms that guard cell division and the transcription, replication, and repair of DNA. Participates in the modulation of cellular gene expression preceeding viral
  11817..11900   +  CDS            large T antigen (fragment): large T antigen from SV40 (simian virus 40)
  11923..12057   +  polyA_signal   SV40 poly(A) signal: SV40 polyadenylation signal
  12926..13633   +  CDS            mCherry: mCherry is a basic (constitutively fluorescent) red fluorescent protein published in 2004, derived from Discosoma sp.. It is reported to be a very rapidly-maturing monomer with low acid sensitivity.
  13650..13724   +  CDS            small t antigen (fragment): SV40 (simian virus 40) small t antigen
  13726..13791   +  intron         small t intron: SV40 (simian virus 40) small t antigen intron
  13921..13941   +  CDS            SV40 NLS: nuclear localization signal of SV40 (simian virus 40) large T antigen
  13948..14082   +  CDS            LT_POVHA (fragment): Protein inferred from homology: Swiss-Prot protein existence level 3. Isoform large T antigen is a key early protein essential for both driving viral replication and inducing cellular transformation. Plays a role in viral genome replication by driving entry of quiescent cells into the cell cycle and by autoregulating the synthesis of viral early mRNA. Displays highly oncogenic activities by corrupting the host cellular checkpoint mechanisms that guard cell division and the transcription, replication, and repair of DNA. Participates in the modulation of cellular gene expression preceeding viral
  14107..14190   +  CDS            large T antigen (fragment): large T antigen from SV40 (simian virus 40)
  14213..14347   +  polyA_signal   SV40 poly(A) signal: SV40 polyadenylation signal
  14376..14445   +  protein_bind   attB: attB site for the φC31 integrase (Groth et al., 2000) phage φC31 integrase
  14664..14682   -  promoter       T3 promoter: promoter for bacteriophage T3 RNA polymerase
  14725..14747   -  protein_bind   lac operator (fragment): The lac repressor binds to the lac operator to inhibit transcription in E. coli. This inhibition can be relieved by adding lactose or isopropyl-β-D-thiogalactopyranoside (IPTG). lac repressor encoded by lacI
  14751..14781   -  promoter       lac promoter: promoter for the E. coli lac operon
  14796..14817   -  protein_bind   CAP binding site: CAP binding activates transcription in the presence of cAMP. E. coli catabolite activator protein
  14830..14922   -  CDS            lacI (fragment): lac repressor; lacI; The lac repressor binds to the lac operator to inhibit transcription in E. coli. This inhibition can be relieved by adding lactose or isopropyl-β-D-thiogalactopyranoside (IPTG).
  15105..15693   -  rep_origin     ori: high-copy-number ColE1/pMB1/pBR322/pUC origin of replication
  15864..16724   -  CDS            AmpR: β-lactamase; bla; confers resistance to ampicillin, carbenicillin, and related antibiotics
  16725..16829   -  promoter       AmpR promoter: bla
