[The description below was written by a language model from this plasmid's Addgene catalogue record and pLannotate feature annotations shown in this document.]
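Description:
tRECs/3xUAS-FP attB is a Drosophila (insect expression) transgenesis plasmid of about 16.9 kb, built on the pUAST-3x attB backbone. It is propagated in E. coli through a high-copy ColE1/pUC-type origin and selected with ampicillin (AmpR), and it also carries an f1 origin. For fly work it contains a φC31 integrase attB site, which allows site-specific insertion into a genomic attP landing site, and a mini-white gene that serves as a visible eye-colour marker for identifying transformants.

The payload is three tandem, same-orientation expression units. Each is driven by five copies of the Gal4-binding UAS upstream of the hsp70 minimal promoter, and each ends with SV40 small t intron and polyadenylation sequences. In every unit a STOP cassette flanked by recombinase target sites sits between the promoter and a fluorescent protein. In the feature table this STOP appears as an additional copy of the SV40 terminator region upstream of each reporter. In sequence order the units are KDRT-STOP-KDRT-GFP-HSV, B3RT-STOP-B3RT-TagBFP-3xHA and FRTm71-STOP-FRTm71-mCherry. The recombinase target sites and the HSV tag are listed in the catalogue fields but were not annotated by the automated feature caller.

Each reporter therefore needs two things to be expressed: Gal4 activity, and excision of its own STOP cassette by the matching recombinase. KD releases GFP, B3 releases TagBFP and mFLP5 releases mCherry. Because the three recombinase and target pairs are described as distinct, the construct can report the three activities independently, in separate colours, within Gal4-expressing tissue. The record does not state a specific downstream application. The highly repetitive architecture probably explains the recommended recombination-deficient growth strain.
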