Addgene plasmid #220330: tRECs/3xUAS-FP attB
Purpose: encodes three Fluorescent Protein FLP-OUT cassettes responsive to three different recombinases (mFLP5, B3 and KD)
Depositing lab: Erdem Bangi. Depositing organization: Florida State University, Tallahassee.
Backbone
  Vector backbone: pUAST-3x attB
  Backbone size w/o insert (bp): 10697
  Total vector size (bp): 16869
  Vector type: Insect Expression
Growth in bacteria
  Bacterial resistance: Ampicillin, 100 μg/mL
  Growth temperature: 37°C
  Growth strain: NEB Stable
  Growth instructions: grow at 32C in case of problems
  Copy number: Unknown
Gene/Insert 1
  Gene/Insert name: B3RT-STOP-B3RT-TagBFP-3xHA
  Species: Synthetic
  Promoter: UAS
  Cloning method: Restriction Enzyme; 5′ cloning site BsiWI (not destroyed); 3′ cloning site PmeI (not destroyed)
  Sequencing primers: 5′ see plasmid sequence file; 3′ see plasmid sequence file
Gene/Insert 2
  Gene/Insert name: KDRT-STOP-KDRT-GFP-HSV
  Species: Synthetic
  Promoter: UAS
  Cloning method: Restriction Enzyme; 5′ cloning site FseI (not destroyed); 3′ cloning site PacI (not destroyed)
  Sequencing primers: 5′ see plasmid sequence file; 3′ see plasmid sequence file
Gene/Insert 3
  Gene/Insert name: FRTm71-STOP-FRTm71-mCherry
  Species: Synthetic
  Promoter: UAS
  Cloning method: Restriction Enzyme; 5′ cloning site EcoRi (not destroyed); 3′ cloning site KpnI (not destroyed)
  Sequencing primers: 5′ see plasmid sequence file; 3′ see plasmid sequence file
Terms and licenses: Academic/Nonprofit Terms; Industry Terms: Not Available to Industry
How to cite: tRECs/3xUAS-FP attB was a gift from Erdem Bangi (Addgene plasmid # 220330 ; http://n2t.net/addgene:220330 ; RRID:Addgene_220330)
